>Addgene plasmid #190273 | pQCasTns(Vch)-entry(BsaI) | addgene full sequence | sequence record 415665 | Addgene NGS Result
CATTAATTCCTAATTTTTGTTGACACTCTATCATTGATAGAGTTATTTTACCACTCCCTATCAGTGATAG
AGAAAAGTGAACTCTAGAAATAATTTTGTTTAACTTTAAAAGGAGATATACCATGGGTGAACTGCCGAGT
AGGTAGCTGATAACGAGACCTCTGGTCTCGTGAACTGCCGAGTAGGTAGCTGATAACGGATCCGAATTCG
AGCTCGGCGCGCCTGCAGGTCGACAAGCTTGCGGCCGCTAAGGAGATATACATATGTTTTTGCAAAGACC
TAAACCTTACAGCGATGAAAGTTTAGAAAGTTTCTTTATCCGAGTGGCTAACAAAAATGGCTACGGTGAT
GTCCATCGCTTCCTAGAAGCCACTAAACGATTCCTTCAAGACATTGACCATAATGGCTATCAAACCTTTC
CGACTGATATAACTCGGATAAACCCATACTCAGCTAAAAACAGTTCCAGCGCACGAACTGCGTCATTCCT
GAAACTTGCACAATTGACATTTAATGAACCGCCAGAGCTACTTGGGTTGGCAATTAACAGAACAAACATG
AAATACTCGCCGTCAACTAGCGCGGTTGTTAGAGGTGCAGAAGTCTTTCCTCGCAGTTTACTACGGACGC
ACTCCATCCCCTGCTGTCCTTTGTGTCTGCGAGAAAATGGCTACGCCTCCTACCTTTGGCACTTTCAGGG
GTACGAATACTGCCACAGCCATAACGTACCTTTAATTACCACTTGTAGCTGTGGTAAGGAGTTTGACTAC
CGAGTATCTGGGTTAAAGGGCATTTGCTGCAAATGCAAGGAGCCTATCACCTTAACCAGCAGGGAGAACG
GTCATGAGGCAGCGTGTACTGTTTCAAACTGGCTTGCTGGCCATGAATCTAAACCTCTGCCAAATCTTCC
TAAAAGCTACCGATGGGGTTTAGTTCATTGGTGGATGGGTATTAAAGATAGCGAGTTCGATCACTTTTCG
TTCGTTCAATTTTTCTCAAACTGGCCAAGGTCATTCCACTCGATAATCGAAGATGAAGTAGAGTTCAACC
TTGAGCATGCTGTTGTCAGCACGTCTGAATTACGACTAAAAGATCTTCTTGGTCGATTGTTTTTCGGTTC
AATTCGGTTACCTGAGCGGAATCTTCAACACAATATCATCCTTGGTGAGCTTCTCTGCTATTTAGAAAAT
CGTTTATGGCAAGACAAGGGATTAATCGCCAACCTCAAAATGAACGCGTTAGAGGCGACTGTAATGTTAA
ATTGTAGCCTCGATCAGATTGCATCAATGGTTGAACAACGCATCTTGAAGCCAAATCGAAAAAGCAAGCC
CAACAGCCCTCTTGATGTTACCGATTATCTATTTCATTTCGGCGATATTTTCTGTCTTTGGTTAGCTGAG
TTCCAAAGCGATGAGTTTAACCGTTCGTTTTATGTGTCGAGGTGGTAAATGCAAACTCTGAAAGAACTAA
TCGCATCCAATCCTGACGACTTAACAACTGAACTTAAGAGAGCATTTCGTCCACTCACACCGCATATTGC
AATTGATGGTAATGAACTTGACGCACTGACGATATTAGTCAATTTAACCGATAAGACTGATGATCAGAAA
GACCTGCTCGATCGAGCCAAATGCAAGCAAAAACTTCGAGATGAAAAATGGTGGGCTAGCTGCATAAATT
GCGTTAATTACAGACAAAGCCATAACCCAAAATTCCCGGATATACGTTCTGAAGGCGTGATTCGAACCCA
AGCCCTGGGTGAATTACCGAGTTTCCTACTCTCGTCCTCAAAAATCCCACCATACCATTGGTCATATAGC
CATGATTCAAAATACGTCAACAAAAGCGCATTCCTCACCAATGAGTTTTGTTGGGATGGTGAGATCTCAT
GTTTGGGTGAGCTTCTTAAAGATGCAGATCACCCACTTTGGAATACTTTGAAAAAGTTAGGTTGTTCTCA
AAAAACTTGCAAAGCAATGGCAAAACAACTAGCTGATATTACTCTCACGACTATCAATGTCACACTCGCA
CCAAATTACCTGACTCAAATATCTCTCCCCGATAGTGATACATCCTACATTTCACTCTCTCCTGTTGCAT
CGCTATCGATGCAAAGCCACTTTCATCAGAGGCTCCAAGATGAAAATCGGCATAGCGCGATAACGCGGTT
TAGCCGAACTACCAACATGGGGGTCACTGCGATGACATGTGGCGGCGCATTTAGAATGTTAAAGTCTGGC
GCTAAGTTTTCCAGCCCCCCTCATCACCGATTAAACAGTAAACGAAGTTGGTTGACGTCAGAGCATGTTC
AGTCATTAAAACAGTACCAGCGCCTCAACAAAAGCCTCATACCTGAAAACTCTCGGATTGCACTCCGTAG
AAAATACAAAATCGAGCTTCAAAATATGGTCAGATCTTGGTTTGCAATGCAAGACCATACCCTTGATTCG
AACATACTTATCCAACATTTGAATCATGACCTATCTTACTTAGGAGCCACAAAACGTTTTGCATACGATC
CAGCGATGACCAAGCTCTTTACTGAGCTTTTGAAACGAGAGTTATCAAATTCAATCAATAATGGTGAGCA
ACACACTAATGGATCGTTTTTAGTCCTACCGAATATCAGGGTTTGTGGCGCAACAGCTTTAAGCTCCCCG
GTAACGGTGGGGATTCCATCACTTACAGCTTTCTTTGGCTTCGTTCACGCATTTGAACGGAATATAAATC
GCACCACCTCATCGTTTCGTGTTGAATCCTTTGCGATATGCGTCCATCAACTACATGTCGAGAAGCGAGG
TTTGACAGCAGAGTTTGTGGAAAAAGGCGACGGGACTATATCCGCTCCCGCGACCCGGGATGACTGGCAG
TGTGATGTCGTATTTAGCCTTATTTTGAACACCAACTTTGCTCAACATATTGACCAAGATACGTTAGTTA
CATCACTACCAAAGCGATTGGCTCGGGGTTCAGCAAAAATTGCGATTGATGACTTTAAACATATCAACTC
ATTCTCGACATTAGAAACAGCGATCGAATCTCTGCCAATAGAAGCTGGTAGGTGGTTATCACTTTACGCA
CAGTCAAACAATAATCTAAGTGATCTATTAGCAGCCATGACAGAGGACCATCAGCTCATGGCAAGCTGCG
TCGGTTACCACTTGTTAGAAGAGCCCAAAGATAAACCAAACTCCCTCAGAGGTTACAAACACGCTATCGC
CGAGTGCATCATTGGACTCATTAACTCAATCACCTTTAGCTCAGAGACTGATCCCAACACAATCTTTTGG
TCGCTAAAGAACTATCAAAACTACCTAGTGGTACAGCCAAGGAGTATCAACGATGAAACTACCGACAAAT
CTAGCCTATGAGCGCTCTATCGACCCATCAGATGTCTGTTTTTTTGTCGTCTGGCCCGATGATAGAAAAA
CACCTTTAACCTACAATTCTCGTACTCTGCTCGGGCAAATGGAAGCGGCATCATTAGCCTATGATGTCTC
AGGTCAACCAATAAAAAGTGCCACCGCTGAGGCGTTAGCTCAAGGGAACCCTCATCAAGTTGATTTCTGC
CACGTTCCATACGGTGCGAGTCATATTGAATGCAGTTTCTCCGTCTCGTTTTCTTCTGAACTACGTCAAC
CATATAAGTGTAACTCAAGCAAAGTTAAACAAACGCTAGTGCAATTAGTCGAGCTCTACGAAACGAAAAT
CGGCTGGACTGAGCTAGCAACCCGATATTTGATGAACATTTGCAACGGTAAATGGCTGTGGAAAAATACC
CGTAAAGCCTATTGCTGGAACATTGTACTTACACCTTGGCCTTGGAACGGGGAAAAGGTTGGATTTGAAG
ATATTCGTACTAACTACACCTCACGGCAAGACTTTAAAAATAATAAAAATTGGTCTGCTATAGTTGAAAT
GATCAAAACCGCATTTTCTAGTACTGATGGGCTGGCGATATTTGAAGTCAGGGCCACCTTGCACTTGCCA
ACGAATGCTATGGTGCGGCCAAGCCAAGTTTTCACAGAAAAAGAAAGTGGCAGTAAAAGTAAATCTAAAA
CTCAAAACAGTCGAGTTTTTCAGAGTACAACTATTGATGGTGAACGATCGCCAATACTAGGGGCCTTTAA
AACGGGAGCAGCTATTGCAACCATTGACGACTGGTATCCTGAAGCCACTGAGCCACTAAGGGTCGGACGG
TTTGGGGTTCATCGCGAAGATGTCACTTGCTACCGTCATCCGTCTACCGGAAAAGATTTTTTCTCGATAT
TACAACAAGCAGAGCACTATATTGAAGTGTTGAGCGCCAACAAAACTCCCGCTCAAGAAACTATCAACGA
CATGCACTTTTTAATGGCTAACCTGATTAAGGGTGGGATGTTCCAGCATAAAGGAGACTGACTGTGAAAT
GGTATTATAAGACAATCACCTTTCTGCCAGAGTTGTGCAACAACGAGTCACTGGCTGCAAAGTGTCTCCG
CGTTCTGCATGGATTTAACTATCAGTATGAGACACGAAATATCGGCGTTTCATTTCCGCTTTGGTGTGAT
GCAACGGTTGGAAAAAAGATTTCATTTGTCAGCAAGAACAAGATAGAACTCGACTTACTACTTAAACAAC
ACTATTTCGTCCAAATGGAACAACTTCAATACTTTCATATATCCAACACTGTTCTCGTCCCAGAAGATTG
TACATACGTTTCCTTTAGACGCTGTCAATCTATAGATAAGCTCACAGCAGCAGGGCTGGCAAGGAAAATC
AGACGCCTGGAGAAACGTGCTCTATCTAGAGGCGAGCAATTTGACCCATCATCTTTTGCTCAAAAAGAGC
ATACTGCAATAGCGCACTACCACTCACTTGGGGAGTCCAGCAAACAGACGAACCGCAACTTTCGACTCAA
TATCAGGATGCTCTCGGAGCAACCCCGTGAGGGGAACTCGATTTTTAGTAGCTATGGCTTATCAAATTCA
GAAAACTCGTTTCAGCCTGTACCCTTAATCTGACCTAGGCTGCTTTTAAAAGGAGATATAGCATGGCGAC
AAGTTTACCTACGCCCTCAGCAATTACGACTTCGGCGTTAGAGTATGCATTCCATACTCCCGCTCGCAAT
CTAACGAAATCTCGCGGAAAAAACATTCATCGTTATGTCAGTGTAAAGATGAGTAAGAGGATTACGGTAG
AATCTACTCTAGAGTGTGATGCCTGCTATCACTTTGATTTTGAGCCAAGTATTGTTCGCTTTTGCGCTCA
ACCGATTCGATTTTTATATTATCTCAATGGTCAGTCTCACTCCTATGTTCCTGACTTTCTAGTTCAATTT
GATACCAACGAGTTTGTTCTATATGAAGTAAAGTCAGCTTATGCTAAGAACAAACCTGATTTTGATGTTG
AATGGGAGGCGAAAGTAAAAGCAGCAACTGAACTAGGGCTAGAATTGGAGCTTGTTGAAGAGAGTGATAT
TAGGGATACGGTTGTATTAAATAATCTTAAGCGCATGCATCGTTATGCTTCGAAAGATGAGCTGAATAAC
GTACATAACTCTCTCTTAAAAATAATAAAGTACAATGGCGCCCAATCTGCAAGATGCTTGGGAGAACAGT
TGGGTTTAAAAGGCCGAACTGTTTTACCAATTTTGTGCGATTTGCTGTCAAGGTGTTTACTCGATACACG
TTTGGATAAGCCTCTATCTCTTGAATCTCGATTTGAGTTGGCCAGTTATGGCTAAGAAAGGGTTCTCAAG
TTTCCATAGAAAAGCAGTCTCTTCCCAAGATACGCTTGAATCGATAGAGCTTGTCTCTAGCGCTAATTGT
CTAGAAAGTGTTACGTATCAAGATATATCAGCATTTCCCGAAACAATTGCGGTAGAGATTAATTTCCGAT
TAAGCATTCTTCGCTTTTTAGCGCGAAAGTGCGAAACCATTGTGGCCAAATCAATTGAACCACATCGTGT
AGAGCTACAGCAAAACTATAGTAGAAAAATACCCAGTGCAATAACGATATATCGATGGTGGCTTGCTTTT
CGAAAATCAGACTACAACCCCATTAGCTTAGCACCTAATATCAAGGATAGAGGTAATAGAGAGACAAAAG
TGTCAACAGTTGTTGATTCTATTATGGAACAGGCAGTTGAAAGAGTTATATCTGGACGAAAAGTCAATGT
TAGCTCTGCATATAAACGTGTTCGACGAAAAGTTCGTCAATACAATCTAACTCATGGAACGAAATACACG
TATCCTAAGTACGAATCTGTAAGAAAGCGAGTAAAAAAGAAAACCCCATTTGAGTTATTAGCCGCAGGGA
AAGGGGAGAGAGTAGCTAAGAGAGAGTTTCGCCGAATGGGAAAAAAGATCCTCACGTCTAGCGTGCTAGA
GAGGGTTGAAATAGATCACACTGTCGTTGACCTTTTTGCAGTACACGAAGAGTATCGAATCCCATTGGGC
CGACCTTGGCTTACTCAATTGGTTGATTGTTACAGTAAAGCTGTAATCGGTTTTTATTTAGGTTTCGAGC
CTCCTAGCTATGTGTCGGTTTCCCTTGCACTTAAGAATGCAATACAACGCAAAGATGACTTAATCTCCTC
GTATGAATCGATCGAGAATGAATGGCTATGTTATGGCATCCCAGACCTACTCGTAACTGATAATGGTAAA
GAGTTTTTGTCGAAAGCATTTGATCAAGCATGTGAATCACTATTGATCAATGTGCATCAAAATAAAGTTG
AGACGCCCGACAACAAACCTCATGTTGAACGTAACTACGGGACTATTAATACTTCTCTGTTAGACGATTT
ACCTGGGAAATCCTTCAGCCAGTACCTTCAAAGAGAAGGGTACGACTCTGTGGGAGAAGCTACCCTTACA
CTCAATGAGATTAGAGAAATTTACTTAATTTGGTTGGTGGATATTTATCATAAAAAACCCAATCAGAGAG
GCACTAATTGTCCTAATGTTGCGTGGAAAAAGGGTTGTCAAGAATGGGAACCAGAGGAGTTCTCTGGTTC
TAAAGACGAATTAGACTTTAAATTTGCTATTGTTGATTACAAACAACTTACTAAAGTAGGGATAACTGTC
TACAAAGAACTGAGTTATAGCAATGACCGTTTAGCTGAATATAGAGGGAAGAAAGGAAACCATAAAGTTC
AGTTCAAGTATAACCCTGAGTGTATGGCAGTTATTTGGGTGTTGGATGAGGATATGAATGAGTACTTTAC
AGTTAATGCGATTGACTACGAATATGCAAGTAGAGTATCACTTTGGCAACATAAATATAACATGAAATAT
CAAGCAGAACTAAATTCAGCAGAATATGATGAGGACAAGGAAATTGATGCAGAAATAAAAATTGAAGAAA
TCGCAGATCGTTCAATTGTTAAGACTAACAAAATCAGAGCTCGGAGGCGTGGCGCTAGGCATCAAGAGAA
TAGCGCAAGGGCTAAGTCAATCAGTAATGCGAACCCGGCCTCGATACAAAAACATGAAGATGAAATCGTT
AGTGCAGATAATGACGATTGGGATATTGATTATGTCTGAGAAATCGTCAAATGAGTGAAACGCGTGAGGC
TCGTATATCAAGAGCTAAAAGGGCATTTGTATCCACACCGAGCGTTAGGAAAATCTTGAGTTACATGGAT
AGATGTAGAGATCTATCAGACCTAGAGTCTGAGCCTACATGCATGATGGTCTATGGTGCTTCGGGTGTAG
GTAAAACGACCGTCATCAAGAAATACTTAAATCAAAACAGAAGAGAGTCCGAAGCCGGGGGCGATATAAT
ACCGGTTTTGCATATTGAGTTGCCAGACAATGCGAAGCCAGTAGATGCAGCAAGGGAATTGCTGGTTGAA
ATGGGTGACCCGCTAGCACTTTATGAAACTGACTTAGCTAGATTGACGAAAAGACTGACTGAATTAATCC
CTGCGGTCGGCGTGAAGCTGATTATTATCGATGAGTTCCAACATTTGGTGGAAGAAAGGTCAAATCGGGT
TCTTACCCAAGTAGGTAATTGGCTAAAAATGATACTTAACAAAACGAAATGTCCAATTGTTATATTTGGT
ATGCCATACTCAAAAGTTGTACTGCAAGCAAACTCGCAACTTCACGGGCGATTTTCCATTCAGGTTGAAC
TGCGCCCCTTTAGCTACCAGGGAGGTAGAGGTGTATTTAAAACTTTTTTGGAATACCTTGATAAAGCCCT
ACCTTTTGAAAAACAGGCTGGCTTAGCCAACGAAAGTTTGCAGAAAAAATTGTATGCATTCTCTCAGGGA
AACATGCGTTCGTTGAGAAACCTTATTTATCAAGCATCTATCGAAGCAATTGATAATCAGCATGAGACGA
TAACCGAAGAAGATTTCGTTTTTGCATCGAAGTTGACATCGGGCGATAAACCCAACTCATGGAAAAATCC
TTTTGAGGAGGGTGTTGAGGTAACAGAAGATATGTTACGACCGCCACCAAAAGATATTGGTTGGGAGGAC
TATTTGAGACATTCAACCCCGAGAGTGAGTAAACCAGGTAGAAATAAAAACTTTTTCGAATAACCTAGGC
TGCTGCCACCGCTGAGCAATAACTAGCATAACCCCTTGGGGCCTCTAAACGGGTCTTGAGGGGTTTTTTG
CTGAAACCTCAGGCATTTGAGAAGCACACGGTCACACTGCTTCCGGTAGTCAATAAACCGGTAAACCAGC
AATAGACATAAGCGGCTATTTAACGACCCTGCCCTGAACCGACGACCGGGTCATCGTGGCCGGATCTTGC
GGCCCCTCGGCTTGAACGAATTGTTAGACATTATTTGCCGACTACCTTGGTGATCTCGCCTTTCACGTAG
TGGACAAATTCTTCCAACTGATCTGCGCGCGAGGCCAAGCGATCTTCTTCTTGTCCAAGATAAGCCTGTC
TAGCTTCAAGTATGACGGGCTGATACTGGGCCGGCAGGCGCTCCATTGCCCAGTCGGCAGCGACATCCTT
CGGCGCGATTTTGCCGGTTACTGCGCTGTACCAAATGCGGGACAACGTAAGCACTACATTTCGCTCATCG
CCAGCCCAGTCGGGCGGCGAGTTCCATAGCGTTAAGGTTTCATTTAGCGCCTCAAATAGATCCTGTTCAG
GAACCGGATCAAAGAGTTCCTCCGCCGCTGGACCTACCAAGGCAACGCTATGTTCTCTTGCTTTTGTCAG
CAAGATAGCCAGATCAATGTCGATCGTGGCTGGCTCGAAGATACCTGCAAGAATGTCATTGCGCTGCCAT
TCTCCAAATTGCAGTTCGCGCTTAGCTGGATAACGCCACGGAATGATGTCGTCGTGCACAACAATGGTGA
CTTCTACAGCGCGGAGAATCTCGCTCTCTCCAGGGGAAGCCGAAGTTTCCAAAAGGTCGTTGATCAAAGC
TCGCCGCGTTGTTTCATCAAGCCTTACGGTCACCGTAACCAGCAAATCAATATCACTGTGTGGCTTCAGG
CCGCCATCCACTGCGGAGCCGTACAAATGTACGGCCAGCAACGTCGGTTCGAGATGGCGCTCGATGACGC
CAACTACCTCTGATAGTTGAGTCGATACTTCGGCGATCACCGCTTCCCTCATACTCTTCCTTTTTCAATA
TTATTGAAGCATTTATCAGGGTTATTGTCTCATGAGCGGATACATATTTGAATGTATTTAGAAAAATAAA
CAAATAGCTAGCTCACTCGGTCGCTACGCTCCGGGCGTGAGACTGCGGCGGGCGCTGCGGACACATACAA
AGTTACCCACAGATTCCGTGGATAAGCAGGGGACTAACATGTGAGGCAAAACAGCAGGGCCGCGCCGGTG
GCGTTTTTCCATAGGCTCCGCCCTCCTGCCAGAGTTCACATAAACAGACGCTTTTCCGGTGCATCTGTGG
GAGCCGTGAGGCTCAACCATGAATCTGACAGTACGGGCGAAACCCGACAGGACTTAAAGATCCCCACCGT
TTCCGGCGGGTCGCTCCCTCTTGCGCTCTCCTGTTCCGACCCTGCCGTTTACCGGATACCTGTTCCGCCT
TTCTCCCTTACGGGAAGTGTGGCGCTTTCTCATAGCTCACACACTGGTATCTCGGCTCGGTGTAGGTCGT
TCGCTCCAAGCTGGGCTGTAAGCAAGAACTCCCCGTTCAGCCCGACTGCTGCGCCTTATCCGGTAACTGT
TCACTTGAGTCCAACCCGGAAAAGCACGGTAAAACGCCACTGGCAGCAGCCATTGGTAACTGGGAGTTCG
CAGAGGATTTGTTTAGCTAAACACGCGGTTGCTCTTGAAGTGTGCGCCAAAGTCCGGCTACACTGGAAGG
ACAGATTTGGTTGCTGTGCTCTGCGAAAGCCAGTTACCACGGTTAAGCAGTTCCCCAACTGACTTAACCT
TCGATCAAACCACCTCCCCAGGTGGTTTTTTCGAAGGTTAAGTCAGTTGGGGAACTGCTTAACCTTCGAT
CAAACCACCTCCCCAGGTGGTTTTTTCGTTTACAGGGCAAAAGATTACGCGCAGAAAAAAAGGATCTCAA
GAAGATCCTTTGATCTTTTCTACTGAACCGCTCTAGATTTCAGTGCAATTTATCTCTTCAAATGTAGCAC
CTGAAGTCAGCCCCATACGATATAAGTTGTAATTCTCATGTTAGTCATGCCCCGCGCCCACCGGAAGGAG
CTGACTGGGTTGAAGGCTCTCAAGGGCATCCTGATGAATCCCCTAATGATTTTTATCAAAATCATTAAGG
TTACCATCACGGAAAAAGGTTATGCTGCTTTTAAGACCCACTTTCACATTTAAGTTGTTTTTCTAATCCG
CATATGATCAATTCAAGGCCGAATAAGAAGGCTGGCTCTGCACCTTGGTGATCAAATAATTCGATAGCTT
GTCGTAATAATGGCGGCATACTATCAGTAGTAGGTGTTTCCCTTTCTTCTTTAGCGACTTGATGCTCTTG
ATCTTCCAATACGCAACCTAAAGTAAAATGCCCCACAGCGCTGAGTGCATATAATGCATTCTCTAGTGAA
AAACCTTGTTGGCATAAAAAGGCTAATTGATTTTCGAGAGTTTCATACTGTTTTTCTGTAGGCCGTGTAC
CTAAATGTACTTTTGCTCCATCGCGATGACTTAGTAAAGCACATCTAAAACTTTTAGCGTTATTACGTAA
AAAATCTTGCCAGCTTTCCCCTTCTAAAGGGCAAAAGTGAGTATGGTGCCTATCTAACATCTCAATGGCT
AAGGCGTCGAGCAAAGCCCGCTTATTTTTTACATGCCAATACAATGTAGGCTGCTCTACACCTAGCTTCT
GGGCGAGTTTACGGGTTGTTAAACCTTCGATTCCGACCTCATTAAGCAGCTCTAATGCGCTGTTAATCAC
TTTACTTTTATCTAATCTAGACAT
Features (pLannotate 1.2.2; 9 found; start..end, strand, type, name):
     19..74      +  promoter       tetR/tetA promoters: tetR; overlapping promoters for bacterial tetR and tetA
   8538..8555    +  CDS            SET1 (fragment): solubility-enhancement tag derived from T7 phage gene 10B
   8563..8610    +  terminator     T7 terminator: transcription terminator for bacteriophage T7 RNA polymerase
   8781..9572    -  CDS            SmR: aminoglycoside adenylyltransferase (Murphy, 1985); aadA; confers resistance to spectinomycin and streptomycin
   9573..9664    -  promoter       AmpR promoter: bla
   9712..10393   -  rep_origin     CloDF13 ori (fragment): Plasmids containing the CloDF13 (CDF) origin of replication can be propagated in E. coli cells that contain additional plasmids with compatible origins.
  10418..10515   -  rep_origin     CloDF13 ori (fragment): Plasmids containing the CloDF13 (CDF) origin of replication can be propagated in E. coli cells that contain additional plasmids with compatible origins.
  10612..10670   -  CDS            TcR (fragment): tetracycline efflux protein; tet; confers resistance to tetracycline
  10741..11364   -  CDS            TetR: tetracycline repressor TetR; tetR from transposon Tn10; TetR binds to the tetracycline operator tetO to inhibit transcription. This inhibition can be relieved by adding tetracycline or doxycycline.
