[The description below was written by a language model from this plasmid's Addgene catalogue record and pLannotate feature annotations shown in this document.]
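Description:
pQCasTns(Vch)-entry(BsaI) is an 11.4 kb bacterial expression plasmid built on the pCDFDuet-1 backbone that carries the protein machinery of the Vibrio cholerae CRISPR-associated transposase (CAST) system on a single vector. It replicates through the CloDF13 (CDF) origin, which is compatible with other common origins and so allows it to coexist in E. coli with additional plasmids. Selection is by the aadA (SmR) aminoglycoside adenylyltransferase gene, driven by the AmpR promoter, which confers streptomycin and spectinomycin resistance. The catalogue lists it as high copy.

The insert, assembled by Gibson cloning, comprises VchTniQ, the Cascade components VchCas5/8, VchCas7 and VchCas6, the transposition proteins VchTnsA, TnsB and TnsC, and a CRISPR array designated "BsaI". The "entry" name and BsaI label suggest that the array is a placeholder into which a user-chosen spacer is cloned through BsaI sites, although the record does not describe this in detail. The automated annotation does not label any of these genes, leaving roughly 8.4 kb unannotated between the tetR/tetA promoter region at the start of the sequence and a T7 terminator downstream, which is presumably where they reside. A divergently oriented TetR repressor gene sits beside that promoter region, which points to tetracycline-inducible expression, but the record does not explicitly state which promoter drives each component. The short SET1 and TcR fragments are probably backbone or promoter-region remnants.

In such systems, the TniQ-Cascade complex uses the guide RNA to find a target site and recruits TnsABC to insert a transposon nearby. The stated purpose is expression of CRISPR-associated transposases, in the context of orthogonal CAST systems for parallel and multiplexed chromosomal integration. No transposon donor is recorded on this plasmid.
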