Addgene plasmid #190273: pQCasTns(Vch)-entry(BsaI)
Purpose: Expression of CRISPR-associated transposases
Depositing lab: Sheng Yang. Depositing organization: CAS Center for Excellence in Molecular Plant Sciences ("CEMPS"). Publication: Orthogonal CRISPR-associated transposases for parallel and multiplexed chromosomal integration. Yang S, Zhang Y, Xu J, Zhang J, Zhang J, Yang J, Jiang Y, Yang S. Nucleic Acids Res. 2021 Sep 3. pii: 6363765. doi: 10.1093/nar/gkab752. PubMed 34478496.
Backbone
  Vector backbone: pCDFDuet-1
  Vector type: Bacterial Expression
Growth in bacteria
  Bacterial resistance: Streptomycin, 50 μg/mL
  Growth temperature: 37°C
  Growth strain: DH5alpha
  Copy number: High Copy
Gene/Insert
  Gene/Insert name: VchTniQ, VchCas5/8, VchCas7, VchCas6, VchTnsABC, CRISPR(BsaI)
  Species: Vibrio cholera
  Mutation: no
  Cloning method: Gibson Cloning
  Sequencing primers: 5′ Unknown
Terms and licenses: Academic/Nonprofit Terms; Industry Terms: Not Available to Industry
How to cite: pQCasTns(Vch)-entry(BsaI) was a gift from Sheng Yang (Addgene plasmid # 190273 ; http://n2t.net/addgene:190273 ; RRID:Addgene_190273)
